Addgene plasmid #87369: Tau (wt) -VC
Purpose: expresses hTau fused to the C-terminal part of Venus
Depositing lab: Tiago Outeiro. Depositing organization: Georg-August-Universitaet Goettingen. Publication: Mutant huntingtin alters Tau phosphorylation and subcellular distribution. Blum D, Herrera F, Francelle L, Mendes T, Basquin M, Obriot H, Demeyer D, Sergeant N, Gerhardt E, Brouillet E, Buee L, Outeiro TF. Hum Mol Genet. 2015 Jan 1;24(1):76-85. doi: 10.1093/hmg/ddu421. Epub 2014 Aug 20. PubMed 25143394.
Backbone
  Vector backbone: pcDNA3.1
  Backbone size w/o insert (bp): 5691
  Total vector size (bp): 7013
  Vector type: Mammalian Expression
  Selectable markers: Neomycin (select with G418)
Growth in bacteria
  Bacterial resistance: Ampicillin, 100 μg/mL
  Growth temperature: 37°C
  Growth strain: DH5alpha
  Copy number: Unknown
Gene/Insert
  Gene/Insert name: MAPT (alt name: Tau)
  Species: H. sapiens (human)
  Insert size (bp): 1322
  GenBank ID: NM_005910.5
  Entrez Gene: MAPT (a.k.a. DDPAC, FTD1, FTDP-17, MAPTL, MSTD, MTBT1, MTBT2, PPND, PPP1R103, TAU, Tau-PHF6, tau-40)
  Promoter: CMV
  Tag / fusion protein: c-terminal part of Venus (C terminal on backbone)
  Cloning method: Restriction Enzyme; 5′ cloning site AflII (not destroyed); 3′ cloning site XhoI (not destroyed)
  Sequencing primers: 5′ T7; 3′ bGH
Resource information
  A portion of this plasmid was derived from a plasmid made by: Original clone (alpha-Synuclein-VC) comes from Pamela J.McLean.
Terms and licenses: Academic/Nonprofit Terms; Industry Terms: Not Available to Industry
Depositor comments: Original clone (alpha Synuclein-VC) includes already the C-terminal part of venus, and was a gift from Pamela J.McLean.
How to cite: Tau (wt) -VC was a gift from Tiago Outeiro (Addgene plasmid # 87369 ; http://n2t.net/addgene:87369 ; RRID:Addgene_87369)
