[The description below was written by a language model from this plasmid's Addgene catalogue record and pLannotate feature annotations shown in this document.]
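Description:
Tau (wt) -VC is a mammalian expression plasmid built on a pcDNA3.1 backbone that produces wild-type human Tau (MAPT) fused at its C-terminus to the C-terminal fragment of the yellow fluorescent protein Venus. The roughly 1.3 kb Tau coding sequence was inserted between AflII and XhoI sites, both retained, into a parental plasmid that already carried the Venus fragment (originally an alpha-synuclein-VC construct). It therefore reads directly into the VC155-type fragment. Transcription is driven by the human CMV immediate early enhancer and promoter and terminated by the bovine growth hormone polyadenylation signal. A T7 promoter sits just upstream of the insert and, with the bGH region, serves as a sequencing primer site.

In E. coli the plasmid replicates from a high-copy ColE1/pUC-type origin and is selected with ampicillin through the bla gene. An f1 origin is also present, which permits single-stranded DNA production. For mammalian cells, an SV40 early promoter drives the neomycin phosphotransferase gene, followed by an SV40 polyadenylation signal, which allows G418 selection of stable transfectants. Short annotated matches to an HIV-1 LTR, ble, lacI and lac promoter elements appear to be backbone remnants rather than functional payload.

The Venus fragment is non-fluorescent on its own. It is designed for bimolecular fluorescence complementation, in which fluorescence is restored only when a partner protein carrying the complementary N-terminal Venus fragment is brought close by. The construct therefore suits imaging of Tau self-association or Tau interactions in living cells, and the associated study examined Tau phosphorylation and subcellular distribution in the context of mutant huntingtin. The depositor's sequence and the repository's sequencing result differ slightly in length (7,010 versus 6,929 nt) but show the same feature layout.
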