Features (pLannotate 1.2.2; 21 found; start..end, strand, type, name):
     35..87      -  misc_feature   bom (fragment): basis of mobility region from pBR322
    242..621     +  enhancer       CMV enhancer: human cytomegalovirus immediate early enhancer
    622..825     +  promoter       CMV promoter: human cytomegalovirus (CMV) immediate early promoter
    821..854     +  LTR            5' LTR (truncated) (fragment): truncated 5' long terminal repeat (LTR) from HIV-1
    870..888     +  promoter       T7 promoter: promoter for bacteriophage T7 RNA polymerase
    921..2243    +  CDS            MAPT (sequence partly withheld): TAU_SPECI - Experimental evidence at protein level: Swiss-Prot protein existence level 1. Promotes microtubule assembly and stability, and might be involved in the establishment and maintenance of neuronal polarity. The C-terminus binds axonal microtubules while the N-terminus binds neural plasma membrane components, suggesting that tau functions as a linker protein between both. Axonal polarity is predetermined by tau localization (in the neuronal cell) in the domain of the cell body defined by the centrosome. The short isoforms allow plasticity of the cytoskeleton whereas the longer isoforms
   2248..2492    +  CDS            VC155 (fragment): C-terminal fragment of mVenus for use in bimolecular fluorescence complementation (BiFC) (Kodama and Hu, 2010)
   2533..2757    +  polyA_signal   bGH poly(A) signal: bovine growth hormone polyadenylation signal
   2761..2782    +  promoter       SV40 promoter (fragment): SV40 enhancer and early promoter
   2803..3231    +  rep_origin     f1 ori (sequence partly withheld): f1 bacteriophage origin of replication; arrow indicates direction of (+) strand synthesis
   3245..3574    +  promoter       SV40 promoter: SV40 enhancer and early promoter
   3641..4432    +  CDS            neo: KKA2_KLEPN - Also known as kan, nptII. Experimental evidence at protein level: Swiss-Prot protein existence level 1. Resistance to kanamycin, neomycin, paromomycin, ribostamycin, butirosin and gentamicin B. From Klebsiella pneumoniae.
   4456..4614    +  CDS            ble (fragment): BLE_KLEPN - Experimental evidence at protein level: Swiss-Prot protein existence level 1. Binding protein with a strong affinity to the bleomycin family of antibiotics. Binds to CL990; an antimitotic-antibiotic compound. From Klebsiella pneumoniae.
   4609..4730    +  polyA_signal   SV40 poly(A) signal: SV40 polyadenylation signal
   4803..4819    -  protein_bind   lac operator: The lac repressor binds to the lac operator to inhibit transcription in E. coli. This inhibition can be relieved by adding lactose or isopropyl-β-D-thiogalactopyranoside (IPTG). lac repressor encoded by lacI
   4827..4857    -  promoter       lac promoter: promoter for the E. coli lac operon
   4872..4893    -  protein_bind   CAP binding site: CAP binding activates transcription in the presence of cAMP. E. coli catabolite activator protein
   4906..4998    -  CDS            lacI (fragment): lac repressor; lacI; The lac repressor binds to the lac operator to inhibit transcription in E. coli. This inhibition can be relieved by adding lactose or isopropyl-β-D-thiogalactopyranoside (IPTG).
   5181..5766    -  rep_origin     ori: high-copy-number ColE1/pMB1/pBR322/pUC origin of replication
   5937..6797    -  CDS            AmpR: β-lactamase; bla; confers resistance to ampicillin, carbenicillin, and related antibiotics
   6798..6902    -  promoter       AmpR promoter: bla
>Addgene plasmid #87369 | Tau (wt) -VC | depositor full sequence | sequence record 178064 | Tau (wt) -VC sequence 7010 bps
CCTGAAAGACGGATCGGGAGATCTCCCGATCCCCTATGGTGCACTCTCAGTACAATCTGCTCTGATGCCG
CATAGTTAAGCCAGTATCTGCTCCCTGCTTGTGTGTTGGAGGTCGCTGAGTAGTGCGCGAGCAAAATTTA
AGCTACAACAAGGCAAGGCTTGACCGACAATTGCATGAAGAATCTGCTTAGGGTTAGGCGTTTTGCGCTG
CTTCGCGATGTACGGGCCAGATATACGCGTTGACATTGATTATTGACTAGTTATTAATAGTAATCAATTA
CGGGGTCATTAGTTCATAGCCCATATATGGAGTTCCGCGTTACATAACTTACGGTAAATGGCCCGCCTGG
CTGACCGCCCAACGACCCCCGCCCATTGACGTCAATAATGACGTATGTTCCCATAGTAACGCCAATAGGG
ACTTTCCATTGACGTCAATGGGTGGAGTATTTACGGTAAACTGCCCACTTGGCAGTACATCAAGTGTATC
ATATGCCAAGTACGCCCCCTATTGACGTCAATGACGGTAAATGGCCCGCCTGGCATTATGCCCAGTACAT
GACCTTATGGGACTTTCCTACTTGGCAGTACATCTACGTATTAGTCATCGCTATTACCATGGTGATGCGG
TTTTGGCAGTACATCAATGGGCGTGGATAGCGGTTTGACTCACGGGGATTTCCAAGTCTCCACCCCATTG
ACGTCAATGGGAGTTTGTTTTGGCACCAAAATCAACGGGACTTTCCAAAATGTCGTAACAACTCCGCCCC
ATTGACGCAAATGGGCGGTAGGCGTGTACGGTGGGAGGTCTATATAAGCAGAGCTCTCTGGCTAACTAGA
GAACCCACTGCTTACTGGCTTATCGAAATTAATACGACTCACTATAGGGAGACCCAAGCTGGCTAGCGTT
TAAACTTAAGATGGCTGAGCCCCGCCAGGAGTTCGAAGTGATGGAAGATCACGCTGGGACGTACGGGTTG
GGGGACAGGAAAGATCAGGGGGGCTACACCATGCACCAAGACCAAGAGGGTGACACGGACGCTGGCCTGA
AAGAATCTCCCCTGCAGACCCCCACTGAGGACGGATCTGAGGAACCGGGCTCTGAAACCTCTGATGCTAA
GAGCACTCCAACAGCGGAAGATGTGACAGCACCCTTAGTGGATGAGGGAGCTCCCGGCAAGCAGGCTGCC
GCGCAGCCCCACACGGAGATCCCAGAAGGAACCACAGCTGAAGAAGCAGGCATTGGAGACACCCCCAGCC
TGGAAGACGAAGCTGCTGGTCACGTGACCCAAGCTCGCATGGTCAGTAAAAGCAAAGACGGGACTGGAAG
CGATGACAAAAAAGCCAAGGGGGCTGATGGTAAAACGAAGATCGCCACACCGCGGGGAGCAGCCCCTCCA
GGCCAGAAGGGCCAGGCCAACGCCACCAGGATTCCAGCAAAAACCCCGCCCGCTCCAAAGACACCACCCA
GCTCTGGTGAACCTCCAAAATCAGGGGATCGCAGCGGCTACAGCAGCCCCGGCTCCCCAGGCACTCCCGG
CAGCCGCTCCCGCACCCCGTCCCTTCCAACCCCACCCACCCGGGAGCCCAAGAAGGTGGCAGTGGTCCGT
ACTCCACCCAAGTCGCCGTCTTCCGCCAAGAGCCGCCTG
[387 nt withheld, positions 1650-2036]
ACCCACAAGCTGACCTTCCGCGAGAACGCCAAAGCCAAGACAGACCACGGGGCGGAGATCGTGTACAAGT
CGCCAGTGGTGTCTGGGGACACGTCTCCACGGCATCTCAGCAATGTCTCCTCCACCGGCAGCATCGACAT
GGTAGACTCGCCCCAGCTCGCCACGCTAGCTGACGAGGTGTCTGCCTCCCTGGCCAAGCAGGGTTTGCTC
GAGAAGAACGGCATCAAGGCCAACTTCAAGATCCGCCACAACATCGAGGACGGCGGCGTGCAGCTCGCCG
ACCACTACCAGCAGAACACCCCCATCGGCGACGGCCCCGTGCTGCTGCCCGACAACCACTACCTGAGCTA
CCAGTCCGCCCTGAGCAAAGACCCCAACGAGAAGCGCGATCACATGGTCCTGCTGGAGTTCGTGACCGCC
GCCGGGATCACTCTCGGCATGGACGAGCTGTACAAGTAATCTAGAGGGCCCGTTTAAACCCGCTGATCAG
CCTCGACTGTGCCTTCTAGTTGCCAGCCATCTGTTGTTTGCCCCTCCCCCGTGCCTTCCTTGACCCTGGA
AGGTGCCACTCCCACTGTCCTTTCCTAATAAAATGAGGAAATTGCATCGCATTGTCTGAGTAGGTGTCAT
TCTATTCTGGGGGGTGGGGTGGGGCAGGACAGCAAGGGGGAGGATTGGGAAGACAATAGCAGGCATGCTG
GGGATGCGGTGGGCTCTATGGCTTCTGAGGCGGAAAGAACCAGCTGGGGCTCTAGGGGGTATCCCC
[124 nt withheld, positions 2803-2926]
C
[91 nt withheld, positions 2928-3018]
A
[49 nt withheld, positions 3020-3068]
CCTTTGACGTTGGAGTCCACGTTCTTT
[37 nt withheld, positions 3096-3132]
ACCCTATCTCGGTCTATTCTTTTGATTTATAAGGGATTTTGCCGATTTCGGCCTATTGGTTAAAAAATGA
GCTGATTTAACAAAAATTTAACGCGAATTAATTCTGTGGAATGTGTGTCAGTTAGGGTGTGGAAAGTCCC
CAGGCTCCCCAGCAGGCAGAAGTATGCAAAGCATGCATCTCAATTAGTCAGCAACCAGGTGTGGAAAGTC
CCCAGGCTCCCCAGCAGGCAGAAGTATGCAAAGCATGCATCTCAATTAGTCAGCAACCATAGTCCCGCCC
CTAACTCCGCCCATCCCGCCCCTAACTCCGCCCAGTTCCGCCCATTCTCCGCCCCATGGCTGACTAATTT
TTTTTATTTATGCAGAGGCCGAGGCCGCCTCTGCCTCTGAGCTATTCCAGAAGTAGTGAGGAGGCTTTTT
TGGAGGCCTAGGCTTTTGCAAAAAGCTCCCGGGAGCTTGTATATCCATTTTCGGATCTGATCAAGAGACA
GGATGAGGATCGTTTCGCATGATTGAACAAGATGGATTGCACGCAGGTTCTCCGGCCGCTTGGGTGGAGA
GGCTATTCGGCTATGACTGGGCACAACAGACAATCGGCTGCTCTGATGCCGCCGTGTTCCGGCTGTCAGC
GCAGGGGCGCCCGGTTCTTTTTGTCAAGACCGACCTGTCCGGTGCCCTGAATGAACTGCAGGACGAGGCA
GCGCGGCTATCGTGGCTGGCCACGACGGGCGTTCCTTGCGCAGCTGTGCTCGACGTTGTCACTGAAGCGG
GAAGGGACTGGCTGCTATTGGGCGAAGTGCCGGGGCAGGATCTCCTGTCATCTCACCTTGCTCCTGCCGA
GAAAGTATCCATCATGGCTGATGCAATGCGGCGGCTGCATACGCTTGATCCGGCTACCTGCCCATTCGAC
CACCAAGCGAAACATCGCATCGAGCGAGCACGTACTCGGATGGAAGCCGGTCTTGTCGATCAGGATGATC
TGGACGAAGAGCATCAGGGGCTCGCGCCAGCCGAACTGTTCGCCAGGCTCAAGGCGCGCATGCCCGACGG
CGAGGATCTCGTCGTGACCCATGGCGATGCCTGCTTGCCGAATATCATGGTGGAAAATGGCCGCTTTTCT
GGATTCATCGACTGTGGCCGGCTGGGTGTGGCGGACCGCTATCAGGACATAGCGTTGGCTACCCGTGATA
TTGCTGAAGAGCTTGGCGGCGAATGGGCTGACCGCTTCCTCGTGCTTTACGGTATCGCCGCTCCCGATTC
GCAGCGCATCGCCTTCTATCGCCTTCTTGACGAGTTCTTCTGAGCGGGACTCTGGGGTTCGAAATGACCG
ACCAAGCGACGCCCAACCTGCCATCACGAGATTTCGATTCCACCGCCGCCTTCTATGAAAGGTTGGGCTT
CGGAATCGTTTTCCGGGACGCCGGCTGGATGATCCTCCAGCGCGGGGATCTCATGCTGGAGTTCTTCGCC
CACCCCAACTTGTTTATTGCAGCTTATAATGGTTACAAATAAAGCAATAGCATCACAAATTTCACAAATA
AAGCATTTTTTTCACTGCATTCTAGTTGTGGTTTGTCCAAACTCATCAATGTATCTTATCATGTCTGTAT
ACCGTCGACCTCTAGCTAGAGCTTGGCGTAATCATGGTCATAGCTGTTTCCTGTGTGAAATTGTTATCCG
CTCACAATTCCACACAACATACGAGCCGGAAGCATAAAGTGTAAAGCCTGGGGTGCCTAATGAGTGAGCT
AACTCACATTAATTGCGTTGCGCTCACTGCCCGCTTTCCAGTCGGGAAACCTGTCGTGCCAGCTGCATTA
ATGAATCGGCCAACGCGCGGGGAGAGGCGGTTTGCGTATTGGGCGCTCTTCCGCTTCCTCGCTCACTGAC
TCGCTGCGCTCGGTCGTTCGGCTGCGGCGAGCGGTATCAGCTCACTCAAAGGCGGTAATACGGTTATCCA
CAGAATCAGGGGATAACGCAGGAAAGAACATGTGAGCAAAAGGCCAGCAAAAGGCCAGGAACCGTAAAAA
GGCCGCGTTGCTGGCGTTTTTCCATAGGCTCCGCCCCCCTGACGAGCATCACAAAAATCGACGCTCAAGT
CAGAGGTGGCGAAACCCGACAGGACTATAAAGATACCAGGCGTTTCCCCCTGGAAGCTCCCTCGTGCGCT
CTCCTGTTCCGACCCTGCCGCTTACCGGATACCTGTCCGCCTTTCTCCCTTCGGGAAGCGTGGCGCTTTC
TCATAGCTCACGCTGTAGGTATCTCAGTTCGGTGTAGGTCGTTCGCTCCAAGCTGGGCTGTGTGCACGAA
CCCCCCGTTCAGCCCGACCGCTGCGCCTTATCCGGTAACTATCGTCTTGAGTCCAACCCGGTAAGACACG
ACTTATCGCCACTGGCAGCAGCCACTGGTAACAGGATTAGCAGAGCGAGGTATGTAGGCGGTGCTACAGA
GTTCTTGAAGTGGTGGCCTAACTACGGCTACACTAGAAGAACAGTATTTGGTATCTGCGCTCTGCTGAAG
CCAGTTACCTTCGGAAAAAGAGTTGGTAGCTCTTGATCCGGCAAACAAACCACCGCTGGTAGCGGTTTTT
TTGTTTGCAAGCAGCAGATTACGCGCAGAAAAAAAGGATCTCAAGAAGATCCTTTGATCTTTTCTACGGG
GTCTGACGCTCAGTGGAACGAAAACTCACGTTAAGGGATTTTGGTCATGAGATTATCAAAAAGGATCTTC
ACCTAGATCCTTTTAAATTAAAAATGAAGTTTTAAATCAATCTAAAGTATATATGAGTAAACTTGGTCTG
ACAGTTACCAATGCTTAATCAGTGAGGCACCTATCTCAGCGATCTGTCTATTTCGTTCATCCATAGTTGC
CTGACTCCCCGTCGTGTAGATAACTACGATACGGGAGGGCTTACCATCTGGCCCCAGTGCTGCAATGATA
CCGCGAGACCCACGCTCACCGGCTCCAGATTTATCAGCAATAAACCAGCCAGCCGGAAGGGCCGAGCGCA
GAAGTGGTCCTGCAACTTTATCCGCCTCCATCCAGTCTATTAATTGTTGCCGGGAAGCTAGAGTAAGTAG
TTCGCCAGTTAATAGTTTGCGCAACGTTGTTGCCATTGCTACAGGCATCGTGGTGTCACGCTCGTCGTTT
GGTATGGCTTCATTCAGCTCCGGTTCCCAACGATCAAGGCGAGTTACATGATCCCCCATGTTGTGCAAAA
AAGCGGTTAGCTCCTTCGGTCCTCCGATCGTTGTCAGAAGTAAGTTGGCCGCAGTGTTATCACTCATGGT
TATGGCAGCACTGCATAATTCTCTTACTGTCATGCCATCCGTAAGATGCTTTTCTGTGACTGGTGAGTAC
TCAACCAAGTCATTCTGAGAATAGTGTATGCGGCGACCGAGTTGCTCTTGCCCGGCGTCAATACGGGATA
ATACCGCGCCACATAGCAGAACTTTAAAAGTGCTCATCATTGGAAAACGTTCTTCGGGGCGAAAACTCTC
AAGGATCTTACCGCTGTTGAGATCCAGTTCGATGTAACCCACTCGTGCACCCAACTGATCTTCAGCATCT
TTTACTTTCACCAGCGTTTCTGGGTGAGCAAAAACAGGAAGGCAAAATGCCGCAAAAAAGGGAATAAGGG
CGACACGGAAATGTTGAATACTCATACTCTTCCTTTTTCAATATTATTGAAGCATTTATCAGGGTTATTG
TCTCATGAGCGGATACATATTTGAATGTATTTAGAAAAATAAACAAATAGGGGTTCCGCGCACATTTCCC
CGAAAAGTGCCACCTGACGTCAAAAAGTAGGTTAAGCCCCACACTACCAAAATTTAAGTTAGATCTTCTC
TCTCCTAGTAAAGTTCCTTCAGTAAAGT
