Features (pLannotate 1.2.2; 21 found; start..end, strand, type, name):
     21..73      -  misc_feature   bom (fragment): basis of mobility region from pBR322
    228..607     +  enhancer       CMV enhancer: human cytomegalovirus immediate early enhancer
    608..811     +  promoter       CMV promoter: human cytomegalovirus (CMV) immediate early promoter
    807..840     +  LTR            5' LTR (truncated) (fragment): truncated 5' long terminal repeat (LTR) from HIV-1
    856..874     +  promoter       T7 promoter: promoter for bacteriophage T7 RNA polymerase
    907..2229    +  CDS            MAPT (sequence partly withheld): TAU_SPECI - Experimental evidence at protein level: Swiss-Prot protein existence level 1. Promotes microtubule assembly and stability, and might be involved in the establishment and maintenance of neuronal polarity. The C-terminus binds axonal microtubules while the N-terminus binds neural plasma membrane components, suggesting that tau functions as a linker protein between both. Axonal polarity is predetermined by tau localization (in the neuronal cell) in the domain of the cell body defined by the centrosome. The short isoforms allow plasticity of the cytoskeleton whereas the longer isoforms
   2234..2478    +  CDS            VC155 (fragment): C-terminal fragment of mVenus for use in bimolecular fluorescence complementation (BiFC) (Kodama and Hu, 2010)
   2519..2743    +  polyA_signal   bGH poly(A) signal: bovine growth hormone polyadenylation signal
   2747..2768    +  promoter       SV40 promoter (fragment): SV40 enhancer and early promoter
   2789..3217    +  rep_origin     f1 ori (sequence partly withheld): f1 bacteriophage origin of replication; arrow indicates direction of (+) strand synthesis
   3231..3560    +  promoter       SV40 promoter: SV40 enhancer and early promoter
   3627..4418    +  CDS            neo: KKA2_KLEPN - Also known as kan, nptII. Experimental evidence at protein level: Swiss-Prot protein existence level 1. Resistance to kanamycin, neomycin, paromomycin, ribostamycin, butirosin and gentamicin B. From Klebsiella pneumoniae.
   4442..4600    +  CDS            ble (fragment): BLE_KLEPN - Experimental evidence at protein level: Swiss-Prot protein existence level 1. Binding protein with a strong affinity to the bleomycin family of antibiotics. Binds to CL990; an antimitotic-antibiotic compound. From Klebsiella pneumoniae.
   4595..4716    +  polyA_signal   SV40 poly(A) signal: SV40 polyadenylation signal
   4789..4805    -  protein_bind   lac operator: The lac repressor binds to the lac operator to inhibit transcription in E. coli. This inhibition can be relieved by adding lactose or isopropyl-β-D-thiogalactopyranoside (IPTG). lac repressor encoded by lacI
   4813..4843    -  promoter       lac promoter: promoter for the E. coli lac operon
   4858..4879    -  protein_bind   CAP binding site: CAP binding activates transcription in the presence of cAMP. E. coli catabolite activator protein
   4892..4984    -  CDS            lacI (fragment): lac repressor; lacI; The lac repressor binds to the lac operator to inhibit transcription in E. coli. This inhibition can be relieved by adding lactose or isopropyl-β-D-thiogalactopyranoside (IPTG).
   5167..5755    -  rep_origin     ori: high-copy-number ColE1/pMB1/pBR322/pUC origin of replication
   5926..6786    -  CDS            AmpR: β-lactamase; bla; confers resistance to ampicillin, carbenicillin, and related antibiotics
   6787..6891    -  promoter       AmpR promoter: bla
>Addgene plasmid #87369 | Tau (wt) -VC | addgene full sequence | sequence record 196951 | Addgene NGS Result
CGGGAGATCTCCCGATCCCCTATGGTGCACTCTCAGTACAATCTGCTCTGATGCCGCATAGTTAAGCCAG
TATCTGCTCCCTGCTTGTGTGTTGGAGGTCGCTGAGTAGTGCGCGAGCAAAATTTAAGCTACAACAAGGC
AAGGCTTGACCGACAATTGCATGAAGAATCTGCTTAGGGTTAGGCGTTTTGCGCTGCTTCGCGATGTACG
GGCCAGATATACGCGTTGACATTGATTATTGACTAGTTATTAATAGTAATCAATTACGGGGTCATTAGTT
CATAGCCCATATATGGAGTTCCGCGTTACATAACTTACGGTAAATGGCCCGCCTGGCTGACCGCCCAACG
ACCCCCGCCCATTGACGTCAATAATGACGTATGTTCCCATAGTAACGCCAATAGGGACTTTCCATTGACG
TCAATGGGTGGAGTATTTACGGTAAACTGCCCACTTGGCAGTACATCAAGTGTATCATATGCCAAGTACG
CCCCCTATTGACGTCAATGACGGTAAATGGCCCGCCTGGCATTATGCCCAGTACATGACCTTATGGGACT
TTCCTACTTGGCAGTACATCTACGTATTAGTCATCGCTATTACCATGGTGATGCGGTTTTGGCAGTACAT
CAATGGGCGTGGATAGCGGTTTGACTCACGGGGATTTCCAAGTCTCCACCCCATTGACGTCAATGGGAGT
TTGTTTTGGCACCAAAATCAACGGGACTTTCCAAAATGTCGTAACAACTCCGCCCCATTGACGCAAATGG
GCGGTAGGCGTGTACGGTGGGAGGTCTATATAAGCAGAGCTCTCTGGCTAACTAGAGAACCCACTGCTTA
CTGGCTTATCGAAATTAATACGACTCACTATAGGGAGACCCAAGCTGGCTAGCGTTTAAACTTAAGATGG
CTGAGCCCCGCCAGGAGTTCGAAGTGATGGAAGATCACGCTGGGACGTACGGGTTGGGGGACAGGAAAGA
TCAGGGGGGCTACACCATGCACCAAGACCAAGAGGGTGACACGGACGCTGGCCTGAAAGAATCTCCCCTG
CAGACCCCCACTGAGGACGGATCTGAGGAACCGGGCTCTGAAACCTCTGATGCTAAGAGCACTCCAACAG
CGGAAGATGTGACAGCACCCTTAGTGGATGAGGGAGCTCCCGGCAAGCAGGCTGCCGCGCAGCCCCACAC
GGAGATCCCAGAAGGAACCACAGCTGAAGAAGCAGGCATTGGAGACACCCCCAGCCTGGAAGACGAAGCT
GCTGGTCACGTGACCCAAGCTCGCATGGTCAGTAAAAGCAAAGACGGGACTGGAAGCGATGACAAAAAAG
CCAAGGGGGCTGATGGTAAAACGAAGATCGCCACACCGCGGGGAGCAGCCCCTCCAGGCCAGAAGGGCCA
GGCCAACGCCACCAGGATTCCAGCAAAAACCCCGCCCGCTCCAAAGACACCACCCAGCTCTGGTGAACCT
CCAAAATCAGGGGATCGCAGCGGCTACAGCAGCCCCGGCTCCCCAGGCACTCCCGGCAGCCGCTCCCGCA
CCCCGTCCCTTCCAACCCCACCCACCCGGGAGCCCAAGAAGGTGGCAGTGGTCCGTACTCCACCCAAGTC
GCCGTCTTCCGCCAAGAGCCGCCTG
[387 nt withheld, positions 1636-2022]
ACCCACAAGCTGACCTTCCGCGAGAACGCCAAAGCCAAGACAGACCACGGGGCGGAGATCGTGTACAAGT
CGCCAGTGGTGTCTGGGGACACGTCTCCACGGCATCTCAGCAATGTCTCCTCCACCGGCAGCATCGACAT
GGTAGACTCGCCCCAGCTCGCCACGCTAGCTGACGAGGTGTCTGCCTCCCTGGCCAAGCAGGGTTTGCTC
GAGAAGAACGGCATCAAGGCCAACTTCAAGATCCGCCACAACATCGAGGACGGCGGCGTGCAGCTCGCCG
ACCACTACCAGCAGAACACCCCCATCGGCGACGGCCCCGTGCTGCTGCCCGACAACCACTACCTGAGCTA
CCAGTCCGCCCTGAGCAAAGACCCCAACGAGAAGCGCGATCACATGGTCCTGCTGGAGTTCGTGACCGCC
GCCGGGATCACTCTCGGCATGGACGAGCTGTACAAGTAATCTAGAGGGCCCGTTTAAACCCGCTGATCAG
CCTCGACTGTGCCTTCTAGTTGCCAGCCATCTGTTGTTTGCCCCTCCCCCGTGCCTTCCTTGACCCTGGA
AGGTGCCACTCCCACTGTCCTTTCCTAATAAAATGAGGAAATTGCATCGCATTGTCTGAGTAGGTGTCAT
TCTATTCTGGGGGGTGGGGTGGGGCAGGACAGCAAGGGGGAGGATTGGGAAGACAATAGCAGGCATGCTG
GGGATGCGGTGGGCTCTATGGCTTCTGAGGCGGAAAGAACCAGCTGGGGCTCTAGGGGGTATCCCC
[124 nt withheld, positions 2789-2912]
C
[91 nt withheld, positions 2914-3004]
A
[49 nt withheld, positions 3006-3054]
CCTTTGACGTTGGAGTCCACGTTCTTT
[37 nt withheld, positions 3082-3118]
ACCCTATCTCGGTCTATTCTTTTGATTTATAAGGGATTTTGCCGATTTCGGCCTATTGGTTAAAAAATGA
GCTGATTTAACAAAAATTTAACGCGAATTAATTCTGTGGAATGTGTGTCAGTTAGGGTGTGGAAAGTCCC
CAGGCTCCCCAGCAGGCAGAAGTATGCAAAGCATGCATCTCAATTAGTCAGCAACCAGGTGTGGAAAGTC
CCCAGGCTCCCCAGCAGGCAGAAGTATGCAAAGCATGCATCTCAATTAGTCAGCAACCATAGTCCCGCCC
CTAACTCCGCCCATCCCGCCCCTAACTCCGCCCAGTTCCGCCCATTCTCCGCCCCATGGCTGACTAATTT
TTTTTATTTATGCAGAGGCCGAGGCCGCCTCTGCCTCTGAGCTATTCCAGAAGTAGTGAGGAGGCTTTTT
TGGAGGCCTAGGCTTTTGCAAAAAGCTCCCGGGAGCTTGTATATCCATTTTCGGATCTGATCAAGAGACA
GGATGAGGATCGTTTCGCATGATTGAACAAGATGGATTGCACGCAGGTTCTCCGGCCGCTTGGGTGGAGA
GGCTATTCGGCTATGACTGGGCACAACAGACAATCGGCTGCTCTGATGCCGCCGTGTTCCGGCTGTCAGC
GCAGGGGCGCCCGGTTCTTTTTGTCAAGACCGACCTGTCCGGTGCCCTGAATGAACTGCAGGACGAGGCA
GCGCGGCTATCGTGGCTGGCCACGACGGGCGTTCCTTGCGCAGCTGTGCTCGACGTTGTCACTGAAGCGG
GAAGGGACTGGCTGCTATTGGGCGAAGTGCCGGGGCAGGATCTCCTGTCATCTCACCTTGCTCCTGCCGA
GAAAGTATCCATCATGGCTGATGCAATGCGGCGGCTGCATACGCTTGATCCGGCTACCTGCCCATTCGAC
CACCAAGCGAAACATCGCATCGAGCGAGCACGTACTCGGATGGAAGCCGGTCTTGTCGATCAGGATGATC
TGGACGAAGAGCATCAGGGGCTCGCGCCAGCCGAACTGTTCGCCAGGCTCAAGGCGCGCATGCCCGACGG
CGAGGATCTCGTCGTGACCCATGGCGATGCCTGCTTGCCGAATATCATGGTGGAAAATGGCCGCTTTTCT
GGATTCATCGACTGTGGCCGGCTGGGTGTGGCGGACCGCTATCAGGACATAGCGTTGGCTACCCGTGATA
TTGCTGAAGAGCTTGGCGGCGAATGGGCTGACCGCTTCCTCGTGCTTTACGGTATCGCCGCTCCCGATTC
GCAGCGCATCGCCTTCTATCGCCTTCTTGACGAGTTCTTCTGAGCGGGACTCTGGGGTTCGAAATGACCG
ACCAAGCGACGCCCAACCTGCCATCACGAGATTTCGATTCCACCGCCGCCTTCTATGAAAGGTTGGGCTT
CGGAATCGTTTTCCGGGACGCCGGCTGGATGATCCTCCAGCGCGGGGATCTCATGCTGGAGTTCTTCGCC
CACCCCAACTTGTTTATTGCAGCTTATAATGGTTACAAATAAAGCAATAGCATCACAAATTTCACAAATA
AAGCATTTTTTTCACTGCATTCTAGTTGTGGTTTGTCCAAACTCATCAATGTATCTTATCATGTCTGTAT
ACCGTCGACCTCTAGCTAGAGCTTGGCGTAATCATGGTCATAGCTGTTTCCTGTGTGAAATTGTTATCCG
CTCACAATTCCACACAACATACGAGCCGGAAGCATAAAGTGTAAAGCCTGGGGTGCCTAATGAGTGAGCT
AACTCACATTAATTGCGTTGCGCTCACTGCCCGCTTTCCAGTCGGGAAACCTGTCGTGCCAGCTGCATTA
ATGAATCGGCCAACGCGCGGGGAGAGGCGGTTTGCGTATTGGGCGCTCTTCCGCTTCCTCGCTCACTGAC
TCGCTGCGCTCGGTCGTTCGGCTGCGGCGAGCGGTATCAGCTCACTCAAAGGCGGTAATACGGTTATCCA
CAGAATCAGGGGATAACGCAGGAAAGAACATGTGAGCAAAAGGCCAGCAAAAGGCCAGGAACCGTAAAAA
GGCCGCGTTGCTGGCGTTTTTCCATAGGCTCCGCCCCCCTGACGAGCATCACAAAAATCGACGCTCAAGT
CAGAGGTGGCGAAACCCGACAGGACTATAAAGATACCAGGCGTTTCCCCCTGGAAGCTCCCTCGTGCGCT
CTCCTGTTCCGACCCTGCCGCTTACCGGATACCTGTCCGCCTTTCTCCCTTCGGGAAGCGTGGCGCTTTC
TCATAGCTCACGCTGTAGGTATCTCAGTTCGGTGTAGGTCGTTCGCTCCAAGCTGGGCTGTGTGCACGAA
CCCCCCGTTCAGCCCGACCGCTGCGCCTTATCCGGTAACTATCGTCTTGAGTCCAACCCGGTAAGACACG
ACTTATCGCCACTGGCAGCAGCCACTGGTAACAGGATTAGCAGAGCGAGGTATGTAGGCGGTGCTACAGA
GTTCTTGAAGTGGTGGCCTAACTACGGCTACACTAGAAGAACAGTATTTGGTATCTGCGCTCTGCTGAAG
CCAGTTACCTTCGGAAAAAGAGTTGGTAGCTCTTGATCCGGCAAACAAACCACCGCTGGTAGCGGTGGTT
TTTTTGTTTGCAAGCAGCAGATTACGCGCAGAAAAAAAGGATCTCAAGAAGATCCTTTGATCTTTTCTAC
GGGGTCTGACGCTCAGTGGAACGAAAACTCACGTTAAGGGATTTTGGTCATGAGATTATCAAAAAGGATC
TTCACCTAGATCCTTTTAAATTAAAAATGAAGTTTTAAATCAATCTAAAGTATATATGAGTAAACTTGGT
CTGACAGTTACCAATGCTTAATCAGTGAGGCACCTATCTCAGCGATCTGTCTATTTCGTTCATCCATAGT
TGCCTGACTCCCCGTCGTGTAGATAACTACGATACGGGAGGGCTTACCATCTGGCCCCAGTGCTGCAATG
ATACCGCGAGACCCACGCTCACCGGCTCCAGATTTATCAGCAATAAACCAGCCAGCCGGAAGGGCCGAGC
GCAGAAGTGGTCCTGCAACTTTATCCGCCTCCATCCAGTCTATTAATTGTTGCCGGGAAGCTAGAGTAAG
TAGTTCGCCAGTTAATAGTTTGCGCAACGTTGTTGCCATTGCTACAGGCATCGTGGTGTCACGCTCGTCG
TTTGGTATGGCTTCATTCAGCTCCGGTTCCCAACGATCAAGGCGAGTTACATGATCCCCCATGTTGTGCA
AAAAAGCGGTTAGCTCCTTCGGTCCTCCGATCGTTGTCAGAAGTAAGTTGGCCGCAGTGTTATCACTCAT
GGTTATGGCAGCACTGCATAATTCTCTTACTGTCATGCCATCCGTAAGATGCTTTTCTGTGACTGGTGAG
TACTCAACCAAGTCATTCTGAGAATAGTGTATGCGGCGACCGAGTTGCTCTTGCCCGGCGTCAATACGGG
ATAATACCGCGCCACATAGCAGAACTTTAAAAGTGCTCATCATTGGAAAACGTTCTTCGGGGCGAAAACT
CTCAAGGATCTTACCGCTGTTGAGATCCAGTTCGATGTAACCCACTCGTGCACCCAACTGATCTTCAGCA
TCTTTTACTTTCACCAGCGTTTCTGGGTGAGCAAAAACAGGAAGGCAAAATGCCGCAAAAAAGGGAATAA
GGGCGACACGGAAATGTTGAATACTCATACTCTTCCTTTTTCAATATTATTGAAGCATTTATCAGGGTTA
TTGTCTCATGAGCGGATACATATTTGAATGTATTTAGAAAAATAAACAAATAGGGGTTCCGCGCACATTT
CCCCGAAAAGTGCCACCTGACGTCGACGGAT
